Addgene plasmid #222662: pmiRGLO-Zc3h12a 3’UTR
Purpose: Luciferase reporter vector containing mouse Zc3h12a 3'UTR
Depositing lab: Silvia Monticelli. Publication: Crosstalk between Regnase-1 and -3 shapes mast cell survival and cytokine expression. Bataclan M, Leoni C, Moro SG, Pecoraro M, Wong EH, Heissmeyer V, Monticelli S. Life Sci Alliance. 2024 Jun 3;7(8):e202402784. doi: 10.26508/lsa.202402784. Print 2024 Aug. PubMed 38830770.
Backbone
  Vector backbone: pmirGLO Dual-Luciferase miRNA Target Expression Vector
  Backbone manufacturer: Promega
  Backbone size w/o insert (bp): 7362
  Total vector size (bp): 8142
  Modifications to backbone: added EcoRI and SmaI restriction enzyme sites in the multiple cloning site
  Vector type: Mammalian Expression, Luciferase
Growth in bacteria
  Bacterial resistance: Ampicillin, 100 μg/mL
  Growth temperature: 37°C
  Growth strain: NEB Stable
  Copy number: High Copy
Gene/Insert
  Gene/Insert name: Zc3h12a 3'UTR (alt name: Mcpip1, Reg-1)
  Species: M. musculus (mouse)
  Insert size (bp): 786
  Entrez Gene: Zc3h12a (a.k.a. MCPIP, MCPIP-1, Mcpip1, Reg1)
  Promoter: PGK
  Cloning method: Restriction Enzyme; 5′ cloning site XhoI (not destroyed); 3′ cloning site SalI (not destroyed)
  Sequencing primers: 5′ AGAAGCTGCGCGGTGGTGTTGTG
Terms and licenses: Academic/Nonprofit Terms; Industry Terms: Not Available to Industry
Depositor comments: There is a single G nucleotide missing within the last 10 nucleotides of the Zc3h12a 3'UTR, which does not affect the functionality of the gene insert nor the plasmid itself.
How to cite: pmiRGLO-Zc3h12a 3’UTR was a gift from Silvia Monticelli (Addgene plasmid # 222662 ; http://n2t.net/addgene:222662 ; RRID:Addgene_222662)
