[The description below was written by a language model from this plasmid's Addgene catalogue record and pLannotate feature annotations shown in this document.]
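Description:
pmiRGLO-Zc3h12a 3'UTR is a mammalian dual-luciferase reporter plasmid built on the Promega pmirGLO miRNA target expression backbone, which the depositor modified by adding EcoRI and SmaI sites to the multiple cloning site. It is propagated in E. coli as a high-copy plasmid through a ColE1/pUC-type origin, with ampicillin selection provided by the β-lactamase gene and its own promoter. A ColE1 cer region is also annotated, which helps keep the plasmid in monomeric form.

The test cassette uses the PGK promoter (annotated as mouse phosphoglycerate kinase 1) to drive the synthetic luc2 firefly luciferase. The roughly 786 bp 3' untranslated region of mouse Zc3h12a, the gene encoding Regnase-1 (also called MCPIP1), was cloned between XhoI and SalI sites that are both retained. The insert itself is not annotated in the feature table, but it fits the unannotated stretch that follows the luciferase coding sequence across the plasmid's numbering origin, ahead of the MCS remnant and an annotated SV40 poly(A) signal. The luciferase transcript should therefore carry the Zc3h12a 3'UTR, so firefly signal reports post-transcriptional regulation acting through that sequence. A second, independent cassette uses the SV40 enhancer/early promoter to express humanized Renilla luciferase followed by a neomycin phosphotransferase sequence and a synthetic poly(A) signal, giving an internal normalization control on the same plasmid and potentially G418 selection. Several short fragment annotations, such as SET1, T7 terminator, large T antigen, M13 ori, bom and tnpA, are probably incidental matches rather than functional parts.

The depositor notes that one G is missing within the last ten nucleotides of the 3'UTR, reportedly without functional consequence. The associated study examined crosstalk between Regnase-1 and Regnase-3 in mast cells.
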