Features (pLannotate 1.2.2; 18 found; start..end, strand, type, name):
    604..627     +  misc_feature   MCS (fragment): pUC18/19 multiple cloning site
    634..683     +  CDS            SET1 (fragment): solubility-enhancement tag derived from T7 phage gene 10B
    691..710     +  terminator     T7 terminator (fragment): transcription terminator for bacteriophage T7 RNA polymerase
    732..853     -  polyA_signal   SV40 poly(A) signal: SV40 polyadenylation signal
    876..944     -  CDS            large T antigen (fragment): large T antigen from SV40 (simian virus 40)
    949..981     +  rep_origin     M13 ori (fragment): M13 bacteriophage origin of replication; arrow indicates direction of (+) strand synthesis
    982..1033    -  misc_feature   bom (fragment): basis of mobility region from pBR322
   1098..1455    +  promoter       SV40 promoter: SV40 enhancer and early promoter
   1506..2438    +  CDS            hRluc: Renilla luciferase human codon-optimized
   2489..3281    +  CDS            NeoR/KanR (fragment): aminoglycoside phosphotransferase from Tn5; aph(3')-II (or nptII); confers resistance to neomycin, kanamycin, and G418 (Geneticin®)
   3345..3393    +  polyA_signal   poly(A) signal: synthetic polyadenylation signal
   3414..3506    -  CDS            tnpA (fragment): TN5P_ECOLX - Also known as tnp. Experimental evidence at protein level: Swiss-Prot protein existence level 1. Mediates transposition of transposon Tn5 by a 'cut and paste' mechanism. First, the monomeric transposase binds the 19 bp inverted DNA repeats flanking the transposon. Then, dimerization of the DNA- bound transposase creates a synaptic DNA complex. After nicking of the first DNA strand, excision of the transposon proceeds through a series of intermediates. The transposase then mediates the insertion of the transposon at a new site by strand transfer. The activity of the wild- type tran
   3549..3653    +  promoter       AmpR promoter: bla
   3654..4514    +  CDS            AmpR: β-lactamase; bla; confers resistance to ampicillin, carbenicillin, and related antibiotics
   4672..5260    -  rep_origin     ori: high-copy-number ColE1/pMB1/pBR322/pUC origin of replication
   5376..5659    +  misc_feature   cer region: ColE1-derived recombination site that helps to maintain plasmids as monomers
   5716..6215    +  promoter       PGK promoter: mouse phosphoglycerate kinase 1 promoter
   6262..7914    +  CDS            luciferase: firefly luciferase synthetic luc2 version of the luciferase gene
>Addgene plasmid #222662 | pmiRGLO-Zc3h12a 3’UTR | addgene full sequence | sequence record 450657 | Addgene NGS Result
GTGATCACCCTGTTGATACACATTGTATCTCTGTCATTTAAGGAGACGCTGCCGGTCAGGCCGTCCATCC
GTGGCTGATGCCCAAACCCTCTTTTTTTTTTCTCAGAGGGCCGGGTGGGAGGCATGGGGGAGCAGAGGCC
TGAGCTGGACCCCACCTTCCACCCTGTCCCTGGGACGCCGGCACCACCGGCTAGTTAGGCACCATGTGCC
TGCTCTCTGAGGCCCCCTCAAGCCAATGCGGCCTCATCCCTGTTCACAGGGCATGAGGCTTCATGTTAGT
AAGCAAGATGCTTCTTTAAGCCCCTCCCCTGCCCGCTCTGTCCACCTACACACCCCCCCCCCAACCAGGG
CTCCAAGGCCCTCTGTTTCCACACCTCCCATGGGTGGGAGGACACATGTATGCTGTGTACAGAGGCGAGA
TTTAAATATTTTAAATGAAAAAGGTTGACAAAATAAAGGCTATTGCCAGGCAGGCTGGAGAGATGGCTCA
GTGGTTAAGAGCACCGACTGCTCTTCTGAAGGTCCTGAGTTCAAATGTCAGCAACCACATGGTGGCTCAC
AAACATCTGTGATGAGATCTGGTGCCCTCTTCTGGGTGTCTGAAGTCGACCTGCAGGCATGCAAGCTGAT
CCGGCTGCTAACAAAGCCCGAAAGGAAGCTGAGTTGGCTGCTGCCACCGCTGAGCAATAACTAGCATAAC
CCCTTGGGGCGGCCGCTTCGAGCAGACATGATAAGATACATTGATGAGTTTGGACAAACCACAACTAGAA
TGCAGTGAAAAAAATGCTTTATTTGTGAAATTTGTGATGCTATTGCTTTATTTGTAACCATTATAAGCTG
CAATAAACAAGTTAACAACAACAATTGCATTCATTTTATGTTTCAGGTTCAGGGGGAGATGTGGGAGGTT
TTTTTAAGCAAGTAAAACCTCTACAAATGTGGTAAAATCGAATTTTAACAAAATATTAACGCTTACAATT
TCCTGATGCGGTATTTTCTCCTTACGCATCTGTGCGGTATTTCACACCGCATACGCGGATCTGCGCAGCA
CCATGGCCTGAAATAACCTCTGAAAGAGGAACTTGGTTAGGTACCTTCTGAGGCGGAAAGAACCAGCTGT
GGAATGTGTGTCAGTTAGGGTGTGGAAAGTCCCCAGGCTCCCCAGCAGGCAGAAGTATGCAAAGCATGCA
TCTCAATTAGTCAGCAACCAGGTGTGGAAAGTCCCCAGGCTCCCCAGCAGGCAGAAGTATGCAAAGCATG
CATCTCAATTAGTCAGCAACCATAGTCCCGCCCCTAACTCCGCCCATCCCGCCCCTAACTCCGCCCAGTT
CCGCCCATTCTCCGCCCCATGGCTGACTAATTTTTTTTATTTATGCAGAGGCCGAGGCCGCCTCGGCCTC
TGAGCTATTCCAGAAGTAGTGAGGAGGCTTTTTTGGAGGCCTAGGCTTTTGCAAAAAGCTTGATTCTTCT
GACACAACAGTCTCGAACCAAAGGCTGGAGCCACCATGGCTTCCAAGGTGTACGACCCCGAGCAACGCAA
ACGCATGATCACTGGGCCTCAGTGGTGGGCTCGCTGCAAGCAAATGAACGTGCTGGACTCCTTCATCAAC
TACTATGATTCCGAGAAGCACGCCGAGAACGCCGTGATTTTTCTGCATGGTAACGCTGCCTCCAGCTACC
TGTGGAGGCACGTCGTGCCTCACATCGAGCCCGTGGCTAGATGCATCATCCCTGATCTGATCGGAATGGG
TAAGTCCGGCAAGAGCGGGAATGGCTCATATCGCCTCCTGGATCACTACAAGTACCTCACCGCTTGGTTC
GAGCTGCTGAACCTTCCAAAGAAAATCATCTTTGTGGGCCACGACTGGGGGGCTTGTCTGGCCTTTCACT
ACTCCTACGAGCACCAAGACAAGATCAAGGCCATCGTCCATGCTGAGAGTGTCGTGGACGTGATCGAGTC
CTGGGACGAGTGGCCTGACATCGAGGAGGATATCGCCCTGATCAAGAGCGAAGAGGGCGAGAAAATGGTG
CTTGAGAATAACTTCTTCGTCGAGACCATGCTCCCAAGCAAGATCATGCGGAAACTGGAGCCTGAGGAGT
TCGCTGCCTACCTGGAGCCATTCAAGGAGAAGGGCGAGGTTAGACGGCCTACCCTCTCCTGGCCTCGCGA
GATCCCTCTCGTTAAGGGAGGCAAGCCCGACGTCGTCCAGATTGTCCGCAACTACAACGCCTACCTTCGG
GCCAGCGACGATCTGCCTAAGATGTTCATCGAGTCCGACCCTGGGTTCTTTTCCAACGCTATTGTCGAGG
GAGCTAAGAAGTTCCCTAACACCGAGTTCGTGAAGGTGAAGGGCCTCCACTTCAGCCAGGAGGACGCTCC
AGATGAAATGGGTAAGTACATCAAGAGCTTCGTGGAGCGCGTGCTGAAGAACGAGCAGACCGGTGGTGGG
AGCGGAGGTGGCGGATCAGGTGGCGGAGGCTCCGGAGGGATTGAACAAGATGGATTGCACGCAGGTTCTC
CGGCCGCTTGGGTGGAGAGGCTATTCGGCTATGACTGGGCACAACAGACAATCGGCTGCTCTGATGCCGC
CGTGTTCCGGCTGTCAGCGCAGGGGCGCCCGGTTCTTTTTGTCAAGACCGACCTGTCCGGTGCCCTGAAT
GAACTGCAGGACGAGGCAGCGCGGCTATCGTGGCTGGCCACGACGGGCGTTCCTTGCGCAGCTGTGCTCG
ACGTTGTCACTGAAGCGGGAAGGGACTGGCTGCTATTGGGCGAAGTGCCGGGGCAGGATCTCCTGTCATC
TCACCTTGCTCCTGCCGAGAAAGTATCCATCATGGCTGATGCAATGCGGCGGCTGCATACGCTTGATCCG
GCTACCTGCCCATTCGACCACCAAGCGAAACATCGCATCGAGCGAGCACGTACTCGGATGGAAGCCGGTC
TTGTCGATCAGGATGATCTGGACGAAGAGCATCAGGGGCTCGCGCCAGCCGAACTGTTCGCCAGGCTCAA
GGCGCGCATGCCCGACGGCGAGGATCTCGTCGTGACCCATGGCGATGCCTGCTTGCCGAATATCATGGTG
GAAAATGGCCGCTTTTCTGGATTCATCGACTGTGGCCGGCTGGGTGTGGCGGACCGCTATCAGGACATAG
CGTTGGCTACCCGTGATATTGCTGAAGAGCTTGGCGGCGAATGGGCTGACCGCTTCCTCGTGCTTTACGG
TATCGCCGCTCCCGATTCGCAGCGCATCGCCTTCTATCGCCTTCTTGACGAGTTCTTCTGAGCGGGACTC
TGGGGTTCGAAATGACCGACCAAGCGACGCCCAACCTGCCATCACGATGGCCGCAATAAAATATCTTTAT
TTTCATTACATCTGTGTGTTGGTTTTTTGTGTGAATCGATAGCGATAAGGATCCTCTTTGCGCTTGCGTT
TTCCCTTGTCCAGATAGCCCAGTAGCTGACATTCATCCGGGGTCAGCACCGTTTCTGCGGACTGGCTTTC
TACGTAATGGTTTCTTAGACGTCAGGTGGCACTTTTCGGGGAAATGTGCGCGGAACCCCTATTTGTTTAT
TTTTCTAAATACATTCAAATATGTATCCGCTCATGAGACAATAACCCTGATAAATGCTTCAATAATATTG
AAAAAGGAAGAGTATGAGTATTCAACATTTCCGTGTCGCCCTTATTCCCTTTTTTGCGGCATTTTGCCTT
CCTGTTTTTGCTCACCCAGAAACGCTGGTGAAAGTAAAAGATGCTGAAGATCAGTTGGGTGCACGAGTGG
GTTACATCGAACTGGATCTCAACAGCGGTAAGATCCTTGAGAGTTTTCGCCCCGAAGAACGTTTTCCAAT
GATGAGCACTTTCAAAGTTCTGCTATGTGGCGCGGTATTATCCCGTATTGACGCCGGGCAAGAGCAACTC
GGTCGCCGCATACACTATTCTCAGAATGACTTGGTTGAGTACTCACCAGTCACAGAAAAGCATCTTACGG
ATGGCATGACAGTAAGAGAATTATGCAGTGCTGCCATAACCATGAGTGATAACACTGCGGCCAACTTACT
TCTGACAACTATCGGAGGACCGAAGGAGCTAACCGCTTTTTTGCACAACATGGGGGATCATGTAACTCGC
CTTGATCGTTGGGAACCGGAGCTGAATGAAGCCATACCAAACGACGAGCGTGACACCACGATGCCTGTAG
CAATGGCAACAACGTTGCGCAAACTATTAACTGGCGAACTACTTACTCTAGCTTCCCGGCAACAATTAAT
AGACTGGATGGAGGCGGATAAAGTTGCAGGACCACTTCTGCGCTCGGCCCTTCCGGCTGGCTGGTTTATT
GCTGATAAATCTGGAGCCGGTGAGCGTGGGTCTCGCGGTATCATTGCAGCACTGGGGCCAGATGGTAAGC
CCTCCCGTATCGTAGTTATCTACACGACGGGGAGTCAGGCAACTATGGATGAACGAAATAGACAGATCGC
TGAGATAGGTGCCTCACTGATTAAGCATTGGTAATTCGAAATGACCGACCAAGCGACGCCCAACCGGTAT
CAGCTCACTCAAAGGCGGTAATACGGTTATCCACAGAATCAGGGGATAACGCAGGAAAGAACATGTGAGC
AAAAGGCCAGCAAAAGGCCAGGAACCGTAAAAAGGCCGCGTTGCTGGCGTTTTTCCATAGGCTCCGCCCC
CCTGACGAGCATCACAAAAATCGACGCTCAAGTCAGAGGTGGCGAAACCCGACAGGACTATAAAGATACC
AGGCGTTTCCCCCTGGAAGCTCCCTCGTGCGCTCTCCTGTTCCGACCCTGCCGCTTACCGGATACCTGTC
CGCCTTTCTCCCTTCGGGAAGCGTGGCGCTTTCTCATAGCTCACGCTGTAGGTATCTCAGTTCGGTGTAG
GTCGTTCGCTCCAAGCTGGGCTGTGTGCACGAACCCCCCGTTCAGCCCGACCGCTGCGCCTTATCCGGTA
ACTATCGTCTTGAGTCCAACCCGGTAAGACACGACTTATCGCCACTGGCAGCAGCCACTGGTAACAGGAT
TAGCAGAGCGAGGTATGTAGGCGGTGCTACAGAGTTCTTGAAGTGGTGGCCTAACTACGGCTACACTAGA
AGGACAGTATTTGGTATCTGCGCTCTGCTGAAGCCAGTTACCTTCGGAAAAAGAGTTGGTAGCTCTTGAT
CCGGCAAACAAACCACCGCTGGTAGCGGTGGTTTTTTTGTTTGCAAGCAGCAGATTACGCGCAGAAAAAA
AGGATTTCAAGAAGATCCTTTGATCTTTTCTACGGGGTCTGACGCTCAGTGGAACGAAAACTCACGTTAA
GGGATTTTGGTCATGAGATTATCAAAAAGGATCTTCACCTAGATCCTTTTATAGTCCGGAAATACAGGAA
CGCACGCTGGATGGCCCTTCGCTGGGATGGTGAAACCATGAAAAATGGCAGCTTCAGTGGATTAAGTGGG
GGTAATGTGGCCTGTACCCTCTGGTTGCATAGGTATTCATACGGTTAAAATTTATCAGGCGCGATTGCGG
CAGTTTTTCGGGTGGTTTGTTGCCATTTTTACCTGTCTGCTGCCGTGATCGCGCTGAACGCGTTTTAGCG
GTGCGTACAATTAAGGGATTATGGTAAATCCACTTACTGTCTGCCCTCGTAGCCATCGAGATAAACCGCA
GTACTCCGGCCACGATGCGTCCGGCGTAGAGGATCGAGATCTACCGGGTAGGGGAGGCGCTTTTCCCAAG
GCAGTCTGGAGCATGCGCTTTAGCAGCCCCGCTGGGCACTTGGCGCTACACAAGTGGCCTCTGGCCTCGC
ACACATTCCACATCCACCGGTAGGCGCCAACCGGCTCCGTTCTTTGGTGGCCCCTTCGCGCCACCTTCTA
CTCCTCCCCTAGTCAGGAAGTTCCCCCCCGCCCCGCAGCTCGCGTCGTGCAGGACGTGACAAATGGAAGT
AGCACGTCTCACTAGTCTCGTGCAGATGGACAGCACCGCTGAGCAATGGAAGCGGGTAGGCCTTTGGGGC
AGCGGCCAATAGCAGCTTTGCTCCTTCGCTTTCTGGGCTCAGAGGCTGGGAAGGGGTGGGTCCGGGGGCG
GGCTCAGGGGCGGGCTCAGGGGCGGGGCGGGCGCCCGAAGGTCCTCCGGAGGCCCGGCATTCTGCACGCT
TCAAAAGCGCACGTCTGCCGCGCTGTTCTCCTCTTCCTCATCTCCGGGCCTTTCGACCTGCAGCCCAAGC
TTGGCAATCCGGTACTGTTGGTAAAGCCACCATGGAAGATGCCAAAAACATTAAGAAGGGCCCAGCGCCA
TTCTACCCACTCGAAGACGGGACCGCCGGCGAGCAGCTGCACAAAGCCATGAAGCGCTACGCCCTGGTGC
CCGGCACCATCGCCTTTACCGACGCACATATCGAGGTGGACATTACCTACGCCGAGTACTTCGAGATGAG
CGTTCGGCTGGCAGAAGCTATGAAGCGCTATGGGCTGAATACAAACCATCGGATCGTGGTGTGCAGCGAG
AATAGCTTGCAGTTCTTCATGCCCGTGTTGGGTGCCCTGTTCATCGGTGTGGCTGTGGCCCCAGCTAACG
ACATCTACAACGAGCGCGAGCTGCTGAACAGCATGGGCATCAGCCAGCCCACCGTCGTATTCGTGAGCAA
GAAAGGGCTGCAAAAGATCCTCAACGTGCAAAAGAAGCTACCGATCATACAAAAGATCATCATCATGGAT
AGCAAGACCGACTACCAGGGCTTCCAAAGCATGTACACCTTCGTGACTTCCCATTTGCCACCCGGCTTCA
ACGAGTACGACTTCGTGCCCGAGAGCTTCGACCGGGACAAAACCATCGCCCTGATCATGAACAGTAGTGG
CAGTACCGGATTGCCCAAGGGCGTAGCCCTACCGCACCGCACCGCTTGTGTCCGATTCAGTCATGCCCGC
GACCCCATCTTCGGCAACCAGATCATCCCCGACACCGCTATCCTCAGCGTGGTGCCATTTCACCACGGCT
TCGGCATGTTCACCACGCTGGGCTACTTGATCTGCGGCTTTCGGGTCGTGCTCATGTACCGCTTCGAGGA
GGAGCTATTCTTGCGCAGCTTGCAAGACTATAAGATTCAATCTGCCCTGCTGGTGCCCACACTATTTAGC
TTCTTCGCTAAGAGCACTCTCATCGACAAGTACGACCTAAGCAACTTGCACGAGATCGCCAGCGGCGGGG
CGCCGCTCAGCAAGGAGGTAGGTGAGGCCGTGGCCAAACGCTTCCACCTACCAGGCATCCGCCAGGGCTA
CGGCCTGACAGAAACAACCAGCGCCATTCTGATCACCCCCGAAGGGGACGACAAGCCTGGCGCAGTAGGC
AAGGTGGTGCCCTTCTTCGAGGCTAAGGTGGTGGACTTGGACACCGGTAAGACACTGGGTGTGAACCAGC
GCGGCGAGCTGTGCGTCCGTGGCCCCATGATCATGAGCGGCTACGTTAACAACCCCGAGGCTACAAACGC
TCTCATCGACAAGGACGGCTGGCTGCACAGCGGCGACATCGCCTACTGGGACGAGGACGAGCACTTCTTC
ATCGTGGACCGGCTGAAGAGCCTGATCAAATACAAGGGCTACCAGGTAGCCCCAGCCGAACTGGAGAGCA
TCCTGCTGCAACACCCCAACATCTTCGACGCCGGGGTCGCCGGCCTGCCCGACGACGATGCCGGCGAGCT
GCCCGCCGCAGTCGTCGTGCTGGAACACGGTAAAACCATGACCGAGAAGGAGATCGTGGACTATGTGGCC
AGCCAGGTTACAACCGCCAAGAAGCTGCGCGGTGGTGTTGTGTTCGTGGACGAGGTGCCTAAAGGACTGA
CCGGCAAGTTGGACGCCCGCAAGATCCGCGAGATTCTCATTAAGGCCAAGAAGGGCGGCAAGATCGCCGT
GTAATTCTAGTTGTTTAAACGAGCTCGCTAGCGAATTCCCCGGGCTCGAGGCCAGAAGGTGGCGCAAGGG
GCTGTCGGGCATCACAGATAGCGGTCCCCAGCCCCTGCCTGGCCTACCCTGGAAGCTGGACAGAAGGACA
AGTGAAGCAGGCAAGGGAATCCTCAAACCAAAGATACCATAGGATTGGTTCTGGCCCCGCGGCACCCCAA
CCCGTCCCGCACAGGTCAGAA
